>Addgene plasmid #235202 | pCMV-COX8 MTS-3xFlag-TALE array-CBE6d-UGI-P2A-mCherry-UTR | addgene full sequence | sequence record 479362 | Addgene NGS Result
AAAATGCCGCAAAAAAGGGAATAAGGGCGACACGGAAATGTTGAATACTCATACTCTTCCTTTTTCAATA
TTATTGAAGCATTTATCAGGGTTATTGTCTCATGAGCGGATACATATTTGAATGTATTTAGAAAAATAAA
CAAATAGGGGTTCCGCGCACATTTCCCCGAAAAGTGCCACCTGACGTCGACGGATCGGGAGATCGATCTC
CCGATCCCCTAGGGTCGACTCTCAGTACAATCTGCTCTGATGCCGCATAGTTAAGCCAGTATCTGCTCCC
TGCTTGTGTGTTGGAGGTCGCTGAGTAGTGCGCGAGCAAAATTTAAGCTACAACAAGGCAAGGCTTGACC
GACAATTGCATGAAGAATCTGCTTAGGGTTAGGCGTTTTGCGCTGCTTCGCGATGTACGGGCCAGATATA
CGCGTTGACATTGATTATTGACTAGTTATTAATAGTAATCAATTACGGGGTCATTAGTTCATAGCCCATA
TATGGAGTTCCGCGTTACATAACTTACGGTAAATGGCCCGCCTGGCTGACCGCCCAACGACCCCCGCCCA
TTGACGTCAATAATGACGTATGTTCCCATAGTAACGCCAATAGGGACTTTCCATTGACGTCAATGGGTGG
AGTATTTACGGTAAACTGCCCACTTGGCAGTACATCAAGTGTATCATATGCCAAGTACGCCCCCTATTGA
CGTCAATGACGGTAAATGGCCCGCCTGGCATTATGCCCAGTACATGACCTTATGGGACTTTCCTACTTGG
CAGTACATCTACGTATTAGTCATCGCTATTACCATGGTGATGCGGTTTTGGCAGTACTGTCTCTCTCCTT
GCCCCTAACCCAAAAAGCTTCATTTTTCTGTGTAGGCTGCACAAGAGCCTTGATTGAAGATATATTCTTT
CTGAACAGTATTTAAGGTTTCCAATAAAATGTACACCCCTCAGAAACCGGTGTTTAAACGAAGACAATAG
CAGGCATGCTGGGGATGCGGTGGGCTCTATGGCTTCTGAGGCGGAAAGAACCAGCTGGGGCTCGATACCG
TCGACCTCTAGCTAGAGCTTGGCGTAATCATGGTCATAGCTGTTTCCTGTGTGAAATTGTTATCCGCTCA
CAATTCCACACAACATACGAGCCGGAAGCATAAAGTGTAAAGCCTAGGGTGCCTAATGAGTGAGCTAACT
CACATTAATTGCGTTGCGCTCACTGCCCGCTTTCCAGTCGGGAAACCTGTCGTGCCAGCTGCATTAATGA
ATCGGCCAACGCGCGGGGAGAGGCGGTTTGCGTATTGGGCGCTCTTCCGCTTCCTCGCTCACTGACTCGC
TGCGCTCGGTCGTTCGGCTGCGGCGAGCGGTATCAGCTCACTCAAAGGCGGTAATACGGTTATCCACAGA
ATCAGGGGATAACGCAGGAAAGAACATGTGAGCAAAAGGCCAGCAAAAGGCCAGGAACCGTAAAAAGGCC
GCGTTGCTGGCGTTTTTCCATAGGCTCCGCCCCCCTGACGAGCATCACAAAAATCGACGCTCAAGTCAGA
GGTGGCGAAACCCGACAGGACTATAAAGATACCAGGCGTTTCCCCCTGGAAGCTCCCTCGTGCGCTCTCC
TGTTCCGACCCTGCCGCTTACCGGATACCTGTCCGCCTTTCTCCCTTCGGGAAGCGTGGCGCTTTCTCAT
AGCTCACGCTGTAGGTATCTCAGTTCGGTGTAGGTCGTTCGCTCCAAGCTGGGCTGTGTGCACGAACCCC
CCGTTCAGCCCGACCGCTGCGCCTTATCCGGTAACTATCGTCTTGAGTCCAACCCGGTAAGACACGACTT
ATCGCCACTGGCAGCAGCCACTGGTAACAGGATTAGCAGAGCGAGGTATGTAGGCGGTGCTACAGAGTTC
TTGAAGTGGTGGCCTAACTACGGCTACACTAGAAGAACAGTATTTGGTATCTGCGCTCTGCTGAAGCCAG
TTACCTTCGGAAAAAGAGTTGGTAGCTCTTGATCCGGCAAACAAACCACCGCTGGTAGCGGTGGTTTTTT
TGTTTGCAAGCAGCAGATTACGCGCAGAAAAAAAGGATCTCAAGAAGATCCTTTGATCTTTTCTACGGGG
TCTGACGCTCAGTGGAACGAAAACTCACGTTAAGGGATTTTGGTCATGAGATTATCAAAAAGGATCTTCA
CCTAGATCCTTTTAAATTAAAAATGAAGTTTTAAATCAATCTAAAGTATATATGAGTAAACTTGGTCTGA
CAGTTACCAATGCTTAATCAGTGAGGCACCTATCTCAGCGATCTGTCTATTTCGTTCATCCATAGTTGCC
TGACTCCCCGTCGTGTAGATAACTACGATACGGGAGGGCTTACCATCTGGCCCCAGTGCTGCAATGATAC
CGCGAGACCCACGCTCACCGGCTCCAGATTTATCAGCAATAAACCAGCCAGCCGGAAGGGCCGAGCGCAG
AAGTGGTCCTGCAACTTTATCCGCCTCCATCCAGTCTATTAATTGTTGCCGGGAAGCTAGAGTAAGTAGT
TCGCCAGTTAATAGTTTGCGCAACGTTGTTGCCATTGCTACAGGCATCGTGGTGTCACGCTCGTCGTTTG
GTATGGCTTCATTCAGCTCCGGTTCCCAACGATCAAGGCGAGTTACATGATCCCCCATGTTGTGCAAAAA
AGCGGTTAGCTCCTTCGGTCCTCCGATCGTTGTCAGAAGTAAGTTGGCCGCAGTGTTATCACTCATGGTT
ATGGCAGCACTGCATAATTCTCTTACTGTCATGCCATCCGTAAGATGCTTTTCTGTGACTGGTGAGTACT
CAACCAAGTCATTCTGAGAATAGTGTATGCGGCGACCGAGTTGCTCTTGCCCGGCGTCAATACGGGATAA
TACCGCGCCACATAGCAGAACTTTAAAAGTGCTCATCATTGGAAAACGTTCTTCGGGGCGAAAACTCTCA
AGGATCTTACCGCTGTTGAGATCCAGTTCGATGTAACCCACTCGTGCACCCAACTGATCTTCAGCATCTT
TTACTTTCACCAGCGTTTCTGGGTGAGCAAAAACAGGAAGGC
Features (pLannotate 1.2.2; 13 found; start..end, strand, type, name):
     53..157     -  promoter       AmpR promoter: bla
    228..272     -  misc_feature   bom (fragment): basis of mobility region from pBR322
    427..806     +  enhancer       CMV enhancer: human cytomegalovirus immediate early enhancer
    807..827     +  promoter       CMV promoter (fragment): human cytomegalovirus (CMV) immediate early promoter
    970..1012    +  polyA_signal   bGH poly(A) signal (fragment): bovine growth hormone polyadenylation signal
   1016..1037    +  promoter       SV40 promoter (fragment): SV40 enhancer and early promoter
   1042..1058    +  misc_feature   MCS (fragment): pBluescript multiple cloning site
   1107..1123    -  protein_bind   lac operator: The lac repressor binds to the lac operator to inhibit transcription in E. coli. This inhibition can be relieved by adding lactose or isopropyl-β-D-thiogalactopyranoside (IPTG). lac repressor encoded by lacI
   1131..1161    -  promoter       lac promoter: promoter for the E. coli lac operon
   1176..1197    -  protein_bind   CAP binding site: CAP binding activates transcription in the presence of cAMP. E. coli catabolite activator protein
   1210..1302    -  CDS            lacI (fragment): lac repressor; lacI; The lac repressor binds to the lac operator to inhibit transcription in E. coli. This inhibition can be relieved by adding lactose or isopropyl-β-D-thiogalactopyranoside (IPTG).
   1485..2073    -  rep_origin     ori: high-copy-number ColE1/pMB1/pBR322/pUC origin of replication
   2244..52      -  CDS            AmpR (across the origin): β-lactamase; bla; confers resistance to ampicillin, carbenicillin, and related antibiotics
