>Addgene plasmid #235202 | pCMV-COX8 MTS-3xFlag-TALE array-CBE6d-UGI-P2A-mCherry-UTR | addgene full sequence | sequence record 485967 | Addgene NGS Result
ATATGCCAAGTACGCCCCCTATTGACGTCAATGACGGTAAATGGCCCGCCTGGCATTATGCCCAGTACAT
GACCTTATGGGACTTTCCTACTTGGCAGTACATCTACGTATTAGTCATCGCTATTACCATGGTGATGCGG
TTTTGGCAGTACATCAATGGGCGTGGATAGCGGTTTGACTCACGGGGATTTCCAAGTCTCCACCCCATTG
ACGTCAATGGGAGTTTGTTTTGGCACCAAAATCAACGGGACTTTCCAAAATGTCGTAACAACTCCGCCCC
ATTGACGCAAATGGGCGGTAGGCGTGTACGGTGGGAGGTCTATATAAGCAGAGCTGGTTTAGTGAACCGT
CAGATCCGCTAGAGATCCGCGGCCGCTAATACGACTCACTATAGGGAGACCCAAGCTGGCTAGCACCGCC
GCCACCATGGCCTCCGTTCTGACCCCGCTGCTGCTGCGTGGCCTGACCGGCTCCGCTCGTCGTCTGCCAG
TTCCGCGTGCGAAAATCCATTCCCTGGACTACAAAGACCATGACGGTGATTATAAAGATCATGACATCGA
TTACAAGGATGACGATGACAAGATGGACATCGCGGACCTCAGGACGCTGGGCTACAGCCAGCAACAGCAA
GAGAAGATCAAGCCCAAAGTAAGGAGCACCGTGGCCCAGCACCACGAGGCCCTGGTGGGTCACGGCTTCA
CCCACGCGCATATCGTTGCTCTGAGCCAACATCCCGCAGCTCTGGGTACCGTTGCGGTGAAGTATCAGGA
CATGATCGCGGCACTGCCTGAAGCTACACACGAAGCCATAGTGGGCGTTGGCAAGCAGTGGAGCGGTGCC
AGAGCGCTTGAGGCACTGTTGACGGTGGCTGGCGAGCTGAGGGGACCGCCACTGCAACTGGACACCGGCC
AACTGCTGAAGATCGCCAAGAGGGGAGGCGTGACGGCGGTGGAGGCCGTGCATGCCTGGAGGAACGCACT
GACCGGCGCGCCCCTGAACAGAGACGCTGGCGTCTCTAGCATCGTGGCCCAGCTGAGCAGACCCGACCCT
GCCCTCGCCGCTCTGACCAACGACCACCTGGTGGCCCTGGCTTGCCTCGGGGGCAGGCCAGCTCTTGACG
CCGTGAAGAAGGGCCTTGGTGGATCCAGTTCTGAGGTGGAGTTTTCCCACGAGTACTGGATGAGACATGC
CCTGACCCTGGCCAAGAGGGCACGGGATGAGGGAGAGGCGCCTGTGGGAGCCGTGCTGGTGCTGAACAAT
AGAGTGATCGGCGAGGGCTGGTGCCGTCGTATCGGCCTGCACGACCCAACAGCCCATGCCGAAATTATGG
CCCTGAGACAGGGCGGCCTGGTCATGCAGAACCCAAGACTGATTGACGCCACCCTGTACGTGACATTCGA
GCCTTGCGTGATGTGCGCCGGCGCCATGATCAACTCTAGGATCGGCCGCGTGGTGTTTGGCGTGAGGAAC
TCAAAAAGAGGCGCCGCAGGCTCCCTGATGAACGTGCTGAACTACCCCGGCATGAATCACCGCGTCGAAA
TTACCGAGGGAATCCTGGCAGATGAATGTGCCGCCCTGCTGTGCGATTTCTATCGGATGCCTAGACAGGT
GTTCAATGCTCAGAAGAAGGCCCAGAGCTCCATCAACGGGAGCGGGGGGAGCACCAACCTGTCTGACATC
ATCGAGAAGGAGACAGGCAAGCAGCTGGTCATCCAGGAGAGCATCCTGATGCTGCCCGAAGAAGTCGAAG
AAGTGATCGGAAACAAGCCTGAGAGCGATATCCTGGTCCATACCGCCTACGACGAGAGTACCGACGAAAA
TGTGATGCTGCTGACATCCGACGCACCAGAGTATAAGCCCTGGGCTCTGGTCATCCAGGATTCCAACGGA
GAGAACAAAATCAAAATGCTGGGAAGCGGAGCTACTAACTTCAGCCTGCTGAAGCAAGCTGGAGATGTGG
AGGAGAACCCTGGACCTATGGTGAGCAAGGGCGAGGAGGATAACATGGCCATCATCAAGGAGTTCATGCG
CTTCAAGGTGCACATGGAGGGCTCCGTGAACGGCCACGAGTTCGAGATCGAGGGCGAGGGCGAGGGCCGC
CCCTACGAGGGCACCCAGACCGCCAAGCTGAAGGTGACCAAGGGTGGCCCCCTGCCCTTCGCCTGGGACA
TCCTGTCCCCTCAGTTCATGTACGGCTCCAAGGCCTACGTGAAGCACCCCGCCGACATCCCCGACTACTT
GAAGCTGTCCTTCCCCGAGGGCTTCAAGTGGGAGCGCGTGATGAACTTCGAGGACGGCGGCGTGGTGACC
GTGACCCAGGACTCCTCCCTGCAGGACGGCGAGTTCATCTACAAGGTGAAGCTGCGCGGCACCAACTTCC
CCTCCGACGGCCCCGTAATGCAGAAGAAGACCATGGGCTGGGAGGCCTCCTCCGAGCGGATGTACCCCGA
GGACGGCGCCCTGAAGGGCGAGATCAAGCAGAGGCTGAAGCTGAAGGACGGCGGCCACTACGACGCTGAG
GTCAAGACCACCTACAAGGCCAAGAAGCCCGTGCAGCTGCCCGGCGCCTACAACGTCAACATCAAGTTGG
ACATCACCTCCCACAACGAGGACTACACCATCGTGGAACAGTACGAACGCGCCGAGGGCCGCCACTCCAC
CGGCGGCATGGACGAGCTGTACAAGTGATCTAGAGGGGTCTTTGTCCTCTGTACTGTCTCTCTCCTTGCC
CCTAACCCAAAAAGCTTCATTTTTCTGTGTAGGCTGCACAAGAGCCTTGATTGAAGATATATTCTTTCTG
AACAGTATTTAAGGTTTCCAATAAAATGTACACCCCTCAGAAACCGGTGTTTAAACGAAGACAATAGCAG
GCATGCTGGGGATGCGGTGGGCTCTATGGCTTCTGAGGCGGAAAGAACCAGCTGGGGCTCGATACCGTCG
ACCTCTAGCTAGAGCTTGGCGTAATCATGGTCATAGCTGTTTCCTGTGTGAAATTGTTATCCGCTCACAA
TTCCACACAACATACGAGCCGGAAGCATAAAGTGTAAAGCCTAGGGTGCCTAATGAGTGAGCTAACTCAC
ATTAATTGCGTTGCGCTCACTGCCCGCTTTCCAGTCGGGAAACCTGTCGTGCCAGCTGCATTAATGAATC
GGCCAACGCGCGGGGAGAGGCGGTTTGCGTATTGGGCGCTCTTCCGCTTCCTCGCTCACTGACTCGCTGC
GCTCGGTCGTTCGGCTGCGGCGAGCGGTATCAGCTCACTCAAAGGCGGTAATACGGTTATCCACAGAATC
AGGGGATAACGCAGGAAAGAACATGTGAGCAAAAGGCCAGCAAAAGGCCAGGAACCGTAAAAAGGCCGCG
TTGCTGGCGTTTTTCCATAGGCTCCGCCCCCCTGACGAGCATCACAAAAATCGACGCTCAAGTCAGAGGT
GGCGAAACCCGACAGGACTATAAAGATACCAGGCGTTTCCCCCTGGAAGCTCCCTCGTGCGCTCTCCTGT
TCCGACCCTGCCGCTTACCGGATACCTGTCCGCCTTTCTCCCTTCGGGAAGCGTGGCGCTTTCTCATAGC
TCACGCTGTAGGTATCTCAGTTCGGTGTAGGTCGTTCGCTCCAAGCTGGGCTGTGTGCACGAACCCCCCG
TTCAGCCCGACCGCTGCGCCTTATCCGGTAACTATCGTCTTGAGTCCAACCCGGTAAGACACGACTTATC
ACCACTGGCAGCAGCCACTGGTAACAGGATTAGCAGAGCGAGGTATGTAGGCGGTGCTACAGAGTTCTTG
AAGTGGTGGCCTAACTACGGCTACACTAGAAGAACAGTATTTGGTATCTGCGCTCTGCTGAAGCCAGTTA
CCTTCGGAAAAAGAGTTGGTAGCTCTTGATCCGGCAAACAAACCACCGCTGGTAGCGGTGGTTTTTTTGT
TTGCAAGCAGCAGATTACGCGCAGAAAAAAAGGATCTCAAGAAGATCCTTTGATCTTTTCTACGGGGTCT
GACGCTCAGTGGAACGAAAACTCACGTTAAGGGATTTTGGTCATGAGATTATCAAAAAGGATCTTCACCT
AGATCCTTTTAAATTAAAAATGAAGTTTTAAATCAATCTAAAGTATATATGAGTAAACTTGGTCTGACAG
TTACCAATGCTTAATCAGTGAGGCACCTATCTCAGCGATCTGTCTATTTCGTTCATCCATAGTTGCCTGA
CTCCCCGTCGTGTAGATAACTACGATACGGGAGGGCTTACCATCTGGCCCCAGTGCTGCAATGATACCGC
GAGACCCACGCTCACCGGCTCCAGATTTATCAGCAATAAACCAGCCAGCCGGAAGGGCCGAGCGCAGAAG
TGGTCCTGCAACTTTATCCGCCTCCATCCAGTCTATTAATTGTTGCCGGGAAGCTAGAGTAAGTAGTTCG
CCAGTTAATAGTTTGCGCAACGTTGTTGCCATTGCTACAGGCATCGTGGTGTCACGCTCGTCGTTTGGTA
TGGCTTCATTCAGCTCCGGTTCCCAACGATCAAGGCGAGTTACATGATCCCCCATGTTGTGCAAAAAAGC
GGTTAGCTCCTTCGGTCCTCCGATCGTTGTCAGAAGTAAGTTGGCCGCAGTGTTATCACTCATGGTTATG
GCAGCACTGCATAATTCTCTTACTGTCATGCCATCCGTAAGATGCTTTTCTGTGACTGGTGAGTACTCAA
CCAAGTCATTCTGAGAATAGTGTATGCGGCGACCGAGTTGCTCTTGCCCGGCGTCAATACGGGATAATAC
CGCGCCACATAGCAGAACTTTAAAAGTGCTCATCATTGGAAAACGTTCTTCGGGGCGAAAACTCTCAAGG
ATCTTACCGCTGTTGAGATCCAGTTCGATGTAACCCACTCGTGCACCCAACTGATCTTCAGCATCTTTTA
CTTTCACCAGCGTTTCTGGGTGAGCAAAAACAGGAAGGCAAAATGCCGCAAAAAAGGGAATAAGGGCGAC
ACGGAAATGTTGAATACTCATACTCTTCCTTTTTCAATATTATTGAAGCATTTATCAGGGTTATTGTCTC
ATGAGCGGATACATATTTGAATGTATTTAGAAAAATAAACAAATAGGGGTTCCGCGCACATTTCCCCGAA
AAGTGCCACCTGACGTCGACGGATCGGGAGATCGATCTCCCGATCCCCTAGGGTCGACTCTCAGTACAAT
CTGCTCTGATGCCGCATAGTTAAGCCAGTATCTGCTCCCTGCTTGTGTGTTGGAGGTCGCTGAGTAGTGC
GCGAGCAAAATTTAAGCTACAACAAGGCAAGGCTTGACCGACAATTGCATGAAGAATCTGCTTAGGGTTA
GGCGTTTTGCGCTGCTTCGCGATGTACGGGCCAGATATACGCGTTGACATTGATTATTGACTAGTTATTA
ATAGTAATCAATTACGGGGTCATTAGTTCATAGCCCATATATGGAGTTCCGCGTTACATAACTTACGGTA
AATGGCCCGCCTGGCTGACCGCCCAACGACCCCCGCCCATTGACGTCAATAATGACGTATGTTCCCATAG
TAACGCCAATAGGGACTTTCCATTGACGTCAATGGGTGGAGTATTTACGGTAAACTGCCCACTTGGCAGT
ACATCAAGTGTATC
Features (pLannotate 1.2.2; 20 found; start..end, strand, type, name):
    132..335     +  promoter       CMV promoter: human cytomegalovirus (CMV) immediate early promoter
    377..395     +  promoter       T7 promoter: promoter for bacteriophage T7 RNA polymerase
    433..516     +  CDS            COX8A (fragment): COX8A_HUMAN - Also known as COX8, COX8L. Experimental evidence at protein level: Swiss-Prot protein existence level 1. Component of the cytochrome c oxidase, the last enzyme in the mitochondrial electron transport chain which drives oxidative phosphorylation. The respiratory chain contains 3 multisubunit complexes succinate dehydrogenase (complex II, CII), ubiquinol- cytochrome c oxidoreductase (cytochrome b-c1 complex, complex III, CIII) and cytochrome c oxidase (complex IV, CIV), that cooperate to transfer electrons derived from NADH and succinate to molecular oxygen, creating an electrochem
    517..582     +  CDS            3xFLAG: three tandem FLAG® epitope tags, followed by an enterokinase cleavage site
    595..1131    +  CDS            avrXa10 (fragment): AVX10_XANOO - Experimental evidence at protein level: Swiss-Prot protein existence level 1. Avirulence protein. Induces the hypersensitive response (HR)in rice plants carrying the resistance gene Xa10. Activity depends on the presence of the core repeat domains; replacement with repeat domains from other proteins (AvrBs3 of X.euvesicatoria (AC P14727) or AvrXa7 of this organism) does not elicit the HR. Probably acts as a transcription factor in its host plant (rice) to induce plant resistance or disease. From Xanthomonas oryzae pv. oryzae.
   1150..1641    +  CDS            tadA: TADA_ECOLI - Also known as yfhC. Experimental evidence at protein level: Swiss-Prot protein existence level 1. Catalyzes the deamination of adenosine to inosine at the wobble position 34 of tRNA(Arg2). Essential for cell viability. From Escherichia coli (strain K12).
   1663..1911    +  CDS            UGI: UNGI_BPPB2 - Experimental evidence at protein level: Swiss-Prot protein existence level 1. This protein binds specifically and reversibly to the host uracil-DNA glycosylase, preventing removal of uracil residues from PBS2 DNA by the host uracil-excision repair system. From Bacillus phage PBS2 (Bacteriophage PBS2).
   1978..2685    +  CDS            mCherry: mCherry is a basic (constitutively fluorescent) red fluorescent protein published in 2004, derived from Discosoma sp.. It is reported to be a very rapidly-maturing monomer with low acid sensitivity.
   2857..2899    +  polyA_signal   bGH poly(A) signal (fragment): bovine growth hormone polyadenylation signal
   2903..2924    +  promoter       SV40 promoter (fragment): SV40 enhancer and early promoter
   2929..2945    +  misc_feature   MCS (fragment): pBluescript multiple cloning site
   2994..3010    -  protein_bind   lac operator: The lac repressor binds to the lac operator to inhibit transcription in E. coli. This inhibition can be relieved by adding lactose or isopropyl-β-D-thiogalactopyranoside (IPTG). lac repressor encoded by lacI
   3018..3048    -  promoter       lac promoter: promoter for the E. coli lac operon
   3063..3084    -  protein_bind   CAP binding site: CAP binding activates transcription in the presence of cAMP. E. coli catabolite activator protein
   3097..3189    -  CDS            lacI (fragment): lac repressor; lacI; The lac repressor binds to the lac operator to inhibit transcription in E. coli. This inhibition can be relieved by adding lactose or isopropyl-β-D-thiogalactopyranoside (IPTG).
   3372..3960    -  rep_origin     ori: high-copy-number ColE1/pMB1/pBR322/pUC origin of replication
   4131..4991    -  CDS            AmpR: β-lactamase; bla; confers resistance to ampicillin, carbenicillin, and related antibiotics
   4992..5096    -  promoter       AmpR promoter: bla
   5167..5211    -  misc_feature   bom (fragment): basis of mobility region from pBR322
   5366..131     +  enhancer       CMV enhancer (across the origin): human cytomegalovirus immediate early enhancer
