[The description below was written by a language model from this plasmid's Addgene catalogue record and pLannotate feature annotations shown in this document.]
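Description:
pCMV-COX8 MTS-3xFlag-TALE array-CBE6d-UGI-P2A-mCherry-UTR is a 5.6 kb mammalian expression plasmid on a pCMV backbone, deposited as a building block for constructing version 2 mitochondrial base editors (mitoBEs v2). It is maintained in E. coli at high copy through a ColE1/pUC-type origin and selected with ampicillin via the β-lactamase gene. No mammalian selection marker is annotated. Only short remnants of an SV40 promoter, a pBluescript MCS and lac regulatory elements lie downstream of the cassette.

The CMV enhancer and promoter drive a single open reading frame, and a T7 promoter sits just upstream of the coding region. The frame begins with the COX8A mitochondrial targeting sequence, which directs the protein into the mitochondrial matrix, followed by a 3xFLAG epitope for detection. Next comes a fragment matching a Xanthomonas TAL effector (annotated as avrXa10). At roughly 540 bp it is too short for a full repeat array, which suggests TALE scaffold sequence into which a user-designed array is assembled, although the record does not describe the cloning scheme. This is fused to CBE6d, annotated by homology as E. coli TadA and, by its name, a cytosine base editor deaminase. A uracil glycosylase inhibitor (UGI) follows, blocking excision of the uracil intermediate so that C-to-T conversion is favoured. A P2A peptide named in the construct title, but not annotated, would release mCherry as a separate reporter of transfected cells. The cassette ends with the named UTR, which is unannotated and whose identity is not given, and a bGH polyadenylation signal fragment.

A second 3,052 nt sequence record under the same entry contains only backbone elements and a truncated CMV promoter, with no editor cassette. The 5,614 nt record matches the catalogued size.
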