Addgene plasmid #235202: pCMV-COX8 MTS-3xFlag-TALE array-CBE6d-UGI-P2A-mCherry-UTR
Purpose: Plasmids for constructing mitoBEs v2
Depositing lab: Wensheng Wei. Depositing organization: Peking University. Publication: Precise modelling of mitochondrial diseases using optimized mitoBEs. Zhang X, Zhang X, Ren J, Li J, Wei X, Yu Y, Yi Z, Wei W. Nature. 2025 Jan 22. doi: 10.1038/s41586-024-08469-8. PubMed 39843744.
Backbone
  Vector backbone: pCMV vector
  Total vector size (bp): 5614
  Vector type: Mammalian Expression
Growth in bacteria
  Bacterial resistance: Ampicillin, 100 μg/mL
  Growth temperature: 37°C
  Growth strain: NEB® 5-alpha F'Iq Competent E. coli
  Copy number: High Copy
Gene/Insert
  Gene/Insert name: COX8 MTS-3xFlag-TALE array-CBE6d-UGI-P2A-mCherry-UTR
Terms and licenses: Academic/Nonprofit Terms; Industry Terms: Not Available to Industry
How to cite: pCMV-COX8 MTS-3xFlag-TALE array-CBE6d-UGI-P2A-mCherry-UTR was a gift from Wensheng Wei (Addgene plasmid # 235202 ; http://n2t.net/addgene:235202 ; RRID:Addgene_235202)
